Addgene plasmid #197792: pJMC-4
Purpose: (Empty Backbone) Level 1 Module 4 destination vector
Depositing lab: Daniel Voytas. Depositing organization: University of Minnesota. Publication: An extensible vector toolkit and parts library for advanced engineering of plant genomes. Chamness JC, Kumar J, Cruz AJ, Rhuby E, Holum MJ, Cody JP, Tibebu R, Gamo ME, Starker CG, Zhang F, Voytas DF. Plant Genome. 2023 Mar 9:e20312. doi: 10.1002/tpg2.20312. PubMed 36896468.
Backbone
  Vector backbone: Unspecified
  Backbone manufacturer: Self-made
  Vector type: Unspecified
Growth in bacteria
  Bacterial resistance: Chloramphenicol and Ampicillin, 25 & 100 μg/mL
  Growth temperature: 37°C
  Growth strain: ccdB Survival
  Copy number: High Copy
Gene/Insert
  Gene/Insert name: None
Terms and licenses: Academic/Nonprofit Terms; Industry Terms: Not Available to Industry
Depositor comments: Please visit https://www.biorxiv.org/content/10.1101/2022.10.15.511792v1 for bioRxiv preprint.
How to cite: pJMC-4 was a gift from Daniel Voytas (Addgene plasmid # 197792 ; http://n2t.net/addgene:197792 ; RRID:Addgene_197792)
