[The description below was written by a language model from this plasmid's Addgene catalogue record and pLannotate feature annotations shown in this document.]
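Description:
pJMC-4 is an empty destination vector of about 3.5 kb from a modular cloning toolkit built for plant genome engineering, where it serves as the Level 1 acceptor for the "Module 4" position in a hierarchical assembly scheme. The record lists the backbone as self-made and does not specify a vector type. No insert is present. It is an *E. coli* cloning intermediate: the annotated features include no plant promoters, T-DNA borders or plant selectable markers, so any plant-relevant content would come from the parts cloned into it and from later assembly into higher-level vectors.

The plasmid replicates from a high-copy ColE1/pUC-type origin and carries an ampicillin resistance gene (β-lactamase with its own promoter) as the permanent backbone marker. A very short fragment annotated as RSF origin is too small to be a functional replicon. The remaining features form a counter-selection cassette: a chloramphenicol acetyltransferase gene preceded by lac UV5 and cat promoter sequences, followed by a partial ccdA fragment and an intact ccdB toxin gene. CcdB poisons DNA gyrase and kills ordinary *E. coli* strains, which is why the empty vector must be maintained in a ccdB-tolerant strain under both chloramphenicol and ampicillin. In vectors of this design, the CmR–ccdB cassette is normally replaced by the incoming parts, so that transformation into a standard strain with ampicillin selection recovers mainly correct assemblies. The cloning sites flanking the cassette and the assembly chemistry are not annotated in the feature table and are not stated in the record.
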