Features (pLannotate 1.2.2; 9 found; start..end, strand, type, name):
      1..23      +  rep_origin     RSF ori (fragment): Plasmids containing the RSF 1030 origin of replication can be propagated in E. coli cells that contain additional plasmids with compatible origins.
     86..116     +  promoter       lac UV5 promoter: E. coli lac promoter with an "up" mutation
    140..169     +  promoter       cat promoter (fragment): promoter of the E. coli cat gene encoding chloramphenicol acetyltransferase
    170..850     +  CDS            CmR: chloramphenicol acetyltransferase confers resistance to chloramphenicol
   1007..1165    +  CDS            ccdA (fragment): CCDA_ECO57 - Also known as H, letA. Experimental evidence at protein level: Swiss-Prot protein existence level 1. Antitoxin component of a type II toxin-antitoxin (TA) system which inhibits the post-segregational killing (PSK) of plasmid-free cells, also referred to as a plasmid addiction system. Binds to and blocks the activity of CcdB; will also remove bound CcdB protein from the CcdB-GyrA complex by forming a CcdA-CcdB complex, a process termed rejuvenation. Functions as a transcriptional corepressor for the ccdAB operon, repression also requires CcdB (By similarity). From Escherichia coli
   1170..1472    +  CDS            ccdB: CCDB_ECOLI - Also known as G, letB, letD. Experimental evidence at protein level: Swiss-Prot protein existence level 1. Toxic component of a type II toxin-antitoxin (TA) system, functioning in plasmid maintainence. Responsible for the post- segregational killing (PSK) of plasmid-free cells, also referred to as a plasmid addiction system. Half-life of over 2 hours. Cell killing by CcdB is accompanied by filamentation, defects in chromosome and plasmid segregation, defects in cell division, formation of anucleate cells, decreased DNA synthesis and plasmid loss. Interferes with the activity of DN
   1557..1657    +  promoter       AmpR promoter: bla
   1658..2518    +  CDS            AmpR: β-lactamase; bla; confers resistance to ampicillin, carbenicillin, and related antibiotics
   2725..3313    +  rep_origin     ori: high-copy-number ColE1/pMB1/pBR322/pUC origin of replication
>Addgene plasmid #197792 | pJMC-4 | addgene full sequence | sequence record 390564 | Addgene NGS Result
GTCAGTGAGCGAGGAAGCGGAAGAGCGCCCACCTGCTTTTCCCAGGCGCGCCGGAGTGAGACCGGCCGCA
TTAGGCACCCCAGGCTTTACACTTTATGCTTCCGGCTCGTATAATGTGTGGATTTTGAGTTAGGATCCGT
CGAGATTTTCAGGAGCTAAGGAAGCTAAAATGGAGAAAAAAATCACTGGATATACCACCGTTGATATATC
CCAATGGCATCGTAAAGAACATTTTGAGGCATTTCAGTCAGTCGCTCAATGTACCTATAACCAGACCGTT
CAGCTGGATATTACGGCCTTTTTAAAGACCGTAAAGAAAAATAAGCACAAGTTTTATCCGGCCTTTATTC
ACATTCTTGCCCGCCTGATGAATGCTCATCCGGAATTCCGTATGGCAATGAAAGACGGTGAGCTGGTGAT
ATGGGATAGTGTTCACCCTTGTTACACCGTTTTCCATGAGCAAACTGAAACGTTTTCATCGCTCTGGAGT
GAATACCACGACGATTTCCGGCAGTTTCTACACATATATTCGCAAGATGTGGCGTGTTACGGTGAAAACC
TGGCCTATTTCCCTAAAGGGTTTATTGAGAATATGTTTTTCGTTTCAGCCAATCCCTGGGTGAGTTTCAC
CAGTTTTGATTTAAACGTGGCCAATATGGACAACTTCTTCGCCCCCGTTTTCACCATGGGCAAATATTAT
ACGCAAGGCGACAAGGTGCTGATGCCGCTGGCGATTCAGGTTCATCATGCCGTTTGTGATGGCTTCCATG
TCGGCAGAATGCTTAATGAATTACAACAGTACTGCGATGAGTGGCAGGCGGGGCGTAATCTAGAGGATCC
GGCTTACTAAAAGCCAGATAACAGTATGCGTATTTGCGCGCTGATTTTTGCGGTATAAGAATATATACTG
ATATGTATACCCGAAGTATGTCAAAAGGAGGTATGCTATGAAGCAGCGTATTACAGTGACAGTTGACAGC
GACAGCTATCAGTTGCTCAAGGCATATATGATGTCAATATCTCCGGTCTGGTAAGCACAACCATGCAGAA
TGAAGCCCGTCGTCTGCGTGCCGAACGCTGGAAAGCGGAAAATCAGGAAGGGATGGCTGAGGTCGCCCGG
TTTATTGAAATGAACGGCTCTTTTGCTGACGAGAACAGGGGCTGGTGAAATGCAGTTTAAGGTTTACACC
TATAAAAGAGAGAGCCGTTATCGTCTGTTTGTGGATGTACAGAGTGATATTATTGACACGCCCGGGCGAC
GGATGGTGATCCCCCTGGCCAGTGCACGTCTGCTGTCAGATAAAGTCTCCCGTGAACTTTACCCGGTGGT
GCATATCGGGGATGAAAGCTGGCGCATGATGACCACCGATATGGCCAGTGTGCCGGTTTCCGTTATCGGG
GAAGAAGTGGCTGATCTCAGCCACCGCGAAAATGACATCAAAAACGCCATTAACCTGATGTTCTGGGGAA
TATAAGGTCTCTCGCTGAGCTCCCTCTTTTGCAGGTGTGATGAAAAGCCTTAGGGTCAGGTGGCACTTTT
CGGGGAAATGTGCGATGAACCCCTATTTGTTTATTTTTCTAAATACATTCAAATATGTATCCGCTAATGA
GACAATAACCCTGATAAATGCTTCAATTATATTGAAAAAGGAAGAGTATGAGTATCCAACATTTCCGTGT
CGCCCTTATTCCCTTTTTTGCGGCCTTCTGCCTTCCTGTTTTTGCTCACCCAGAAACGCTGGTGAAAGTA
AAAGATGCTGAAGATCAGTTGGGTGCCCGAGTGGGTTACATTGAACTGGATCTCAACAGCGGCAAAATCT
TAGAGAGTTTTCGCCCCGAAGAACGCTTCCCAATGATGAGCACTTTCAAAGTTCTGCTATGTGGCGCGGT
GTTATCCCGTATTGATGCTGGGCAAGAGCAACTCGGTCGCCGCATACACTATTCTCAGAATGACTTGGTT
GAGTATTCACCAGTCACAGAAAAGCATCTTACGGATGGCATGACAGTAAGAGAATTATGTAGTGCTGCCA
TAACCATGAGTGATAACACTGCGGCCAACTTACTTCTGACAACGATTGGAGGACCGAAGGAGCTAACCGC
TTTTTTGCACAACATGGGGGATCATGTAACTCGCCTTGATCGTTGGGAACCGGAGCTGAATGAAGCCATA
CCAAACGACGAGCGTGACACCACGATGCCTGTAGCAATGGCAACAACTCTCCGCAAACTATTAACTGGCG
AACTACTTACTCTTGCTTCACGCCAGCAACTCATTGACTGGATGGAGGCGGACAAAGTTGCAGGACCACT
TCTGCGCTCGGCACTTCCGGCTGGCTGGTTTATTGCTGATAAATCTGGAGCCGGTGAGCGTGGCTCTCGC
GGTATCATTGCAGCACTGGGGCCAGATGGTAAGCCCTCCCGTATCGTAGTTATCTACACGACGGGGAGTC
AGGCAACTATGGATGAACGAAATAGACAGATCGCTGAGATAGGTGCCTCACTGATTAAGCATTGGTAACT
GTCAGACGAAGGGAAATAAATAGTAGCCCGCCTGATGTGCGGGCTTTTTTTTTGTGGTGGTTACCAGTGT
CGCTTAGCTACCGTAGGTCCTCTTAGGCGGTCCGATTAGCGACATAGTCATCAATGCCTTGACGGCAAAA
TCCCTTAACGTGAGTTTTCGTTCCACTGAGCGTCAGACCCCGTAGAAAAGATCAAAGGATCTTCTTGAGA
TCCTTTTTTTCTGCGCGTAATCTGCTGCTTGCAAACAAAAAAACCACCGCTACCAGCGGTGGTTTGTTTG
CCGGATCAAGAGCTACTAACTCTTTTTCCGAAGGTAACTGGCTTCAGCAGAGCGCAGATACCAAATACTG
TTCTTCTAGTGTAGCCGTAGTTAGGCCACCACTTCAAGAACTCTGTAGCACCGCCTACATACCTCGCTCT
GCTAATCCTGTTACCAGTGGCTGCTGCCAGTGGCGATAAGTCGTGTCTTACCGGGTTGGACTCAAGACGA
TAGTTACCGGATAAGGCGCAGCGGTCGGGCTGAACGGGGGGTTCGTGCTCACAGCCCAGCTTGGAGCGAA
CGACCTACACCGAACTGAGATACCTACAGCGTGAGCTATGAGAAAGCGCCACGCTTCCCGAAGGGAGAAA
GGCGGACAGGTATCCGGTAAGCGGCAGGGTCGGAACAGGAGAGCGCACGAGGGAGCTTCCAGGGGGAAAC
GCCTGGTATCTTTATAGTCCTGTAGGGTTTCGCCACCTCTGACTTGAGCGTCGATTTTTGTGATGCTCGT
CAGGGGGGCGGAGCCTATGGAAAAACGCCAGCAACGCGGCCTTTTTACGGTTCCTGGCCTTTTGCTGGCC
TTTTGCTCACATGTTCTTTCCTGCGTTATCCCCTGATTCTGTGGATAACCGTATTACCGCCTTTGAGTGA
GCTGATACCGCTCGCCGCAGCCGAACGACCGAGCGCAGCGA
